>Addgene plasmid #143796 | TFORF1387 | addgene full sequence | sequence record 396261 | Addgene NGS Result
TTAATGTAGTCTTATGCAATACTCTTGTAGTCTTGCAACATGGTAACGATGAGTTAGCAACATGCCTTAC
AAGGAGAGAAAAAGCACCGTGCATGCCGATTGGTGGAAGTAAGGTGGTACGATCGTGCCTTATTAGGAAG
GCAACAGACGGGTCTGACATGGATTGGACGAACCACTGAATTGCCGCATTGCAGAGATATTGTATTTAAG
TGCCTAGCTCGATACATAAACGGGTCTCTCTGGTTAGACCAGATCTGAGCCTGGGAGCTCTCTGGCTAAC
TAGGGAACCCACTGCTTAAGCCTCAATAAAGCTTGCCTTGAGTGCTTCAAGTAGTGTGTGCCCGTCTGTT
GTGTGACTCTGGTAACTAGAGATCCCTCAGACCCTTTTAGTCAGTGTGGAAAATCTCTAGCAGTGGCGCC
CGAACAGGGACTTGAAAGCGAAAGGGAAACCAGAGGAGCTCTCTCGACGCAGGACTCGGCTTGCTGAAGC
GCGCACGGCAAGAGGCGAGGGGCGGCGACTGGTGAGTACGCCAAAAATTTTGACTAGCGGAGGCTAGAAG
GAGAGAGATGGGTGCGAGAGCGTCAGTATTAAGCGGGGGAGAATTAGATCGCGATGGGAAAAAATTCGGT
TAAGGCCAGGGGGAAAGAAAAAATATAAATTAAAACATATAGTATGGGCAAGCAGGGAGCTAGAACGATT
CGCAGTTAATCCTGGCCTGTTAGAAACATCAGAAGGCTGTAGACAAATACTGGGACAGCTACAACCATCC
CTTCAGACAGGATCAGAAGAACTTAGATCATTATATAATACAGTAGCAACCCTCTATTGTGTGCATCAAA
GGATAGAGATAAAAGACACCAAGGAAGCTTTAGACAAGATAGAGGAAGAGCAAAACAAAAGTAAGACCAC
CGCACAGCAAGCGGCCGCTGATCTTCAGACCTGGAGGAGGAGATATGAGGGACAATTGGAGAAGTGAATT
ATATAAATATAAAGTAGTAAAAATTGAACCATTAGGAGTAGCACCCACCAAGGCAAAGAGAAGAGTGGTG
CAGAGAGAAAAAAGAGCAGTGGGAATAGGAGCTTTGTTCCTTGGGTTCTTGGGAGCAGCAGGAAGCACTA
TGGGCGCAGCGTCAATGACGCTGACGGTACAGGCCAGACAATTATTGTCTGGTATAGTGCAGCAGCAGAA
CAATTTGCTGAGGGCTATTGAGGCGCAACAGCATCTGTTGCAACTCACAGTCTGGGGCATCAAGCAGCTC
CAGGCAAGAATCCTGGCTGTGGAAAGATACCTAAAGGATCAACAGCTCCTGGGGATTTGGGGTTGCTCTG
GAAAACTCATTTGCACCACTGCTGTGCCTTGGAATGCTAGTTGGAGTAATAAATCTCTGGAACAGATTTG
GAATCACACGACCTGGATGGAGTGGGACAGAGAAATTAACAATTACACAAGCTTAATACACTCCTTAATT
GAAGAATCGCAAAACCAGCAAGAAAAGAATGAACAAGAATTATTGGAATTAGATAAATGGGCAAGTTTGT
GGAATTGGTTTAACATAACAAATTGGCTGTGGTATATAAAATTATTCATAATGATAGTAGGAGGCTTGGT
AGGTTTAAGAATAGTTTTTGCTGTACTTTCTATAGTGAATAGAGTTAGGCAGGGATATTCACCATTATCG
TTTCAGACCCACCTCCCAACCCCGAGGGGACCCATGCATTGCATCTCAATTAGTCAGCAACCAGGTGTGG
AAAGTCCCCAGGCTCCCCAGCAGGCAGAAGTATGCAAAGCATGCGTCTCAATTAGTCAGCAACCATAGTC
CCGCCCCTAACTCCGCCCATCCCGCCCCTAACTCCGCCCAGTTCCGCCCATTCTCCGCCCCATGGCTGAC
TAATTTTTTTTATTTATGCAGAGGCCGAGGCCGCCTCGGCCTCTGAGCTATTCCAGAAGTAGTGAGGAGG
CTTTTTTGGAGGCCTAGGCTTTTGCAAAAAGCTTTCTAGAGGTACCACCGGAGCTTACCATGACCGAGTA
CAAGCCCACGGTGCGCCTCGCCACCCGCGACGACGTCCCCAGGGCCGTACGCACCCTCGCCGCCGCGTTC
GCCGACTACCCCGCCACGCGCCACACCGTCGATCCGGACCGCCACATCGAGCGGGTCACCGAGCTGCAAG
AACTCTTCCTCACGCGCGTCGGGCTCGACATCGGCAAGGTGTGGGTCGCGGACGACGGCGCCGCCGTGGC
GGTCTGGACCACGCCGGAGAGCGTCGAAGCGGGGGCGGTGTTCGCCGAGATCGGCCCGCGCATGGCCGAG
TTGAGCGGTTCCCGGCTGGCCGCGCAGCAACAGATGGAAGGCCTCCTGGCGCCGCACCGGCCCAAGGAGC
CCGCGTGGTTCCTGGCCACCGTCGGCGTCTCGCCCGACCACCAGGGCAAGGGTCTGGGCAGCGCCGTCGT
GCTCCCCGGAGTGGAGGCGGCCGAGCGCGCCGGGGTGCCCGCCTTCCTGGAGACCTCCGCGCCCCGCAAC
CTCCCCTTCTACGAGCGGCTCGGCTTCACCGTCACCGCCGACGTCGAGGTGCCCGAAGGACCGCGCACCT
GGTGCATGACCCGCAAGCCCGGTGCCAGTTAACGAATTCTAGATCTTGAGACAAATGGCAGTATTCATCC
ACAATTTTAAAAGAAAAGGGGGGATTGGGGGGTACAGTGCAGGGGAAAGAATAGTAGACATAATAGCAAC
AGACATACAAACTAAAGAATTACAAAAACAAATTACAAAAATTCAAAATTTTCGGGTTTATTACAGGGAC
AGCAGAGATCCACTTTGGCGCCGGCTCGAGGCCTGCAGGTGCAAAGATGGATAAAGTTTTAAACAGAGAG
GAATCTTTGCAGCTAATGGACCTTCTAGGTCTTGAAAGGAGTGGGAATTGGCTCCGGTGCCCGTCAGTGG
GCAGAGCGCACATCGCCCACAGTCCCCGAGAAGTTGGGGGGAGGGGTCGGCAATTGAACCGGTGCCTAGA
GAAGGTGGCGCGGGGTAAACTGGGAAAGTGATGTCGTGTACTGGCTCCGCCTTTTTCCCGAGGGTGGGGG
AGAACCGTATATAAGTGCAGTAGTCGCCGTGAACGTTCTTTTTCGCAACGGGTTTGCCGCCAGAACACAG
GTAAGTGCCGTGTGTGGTTCCCGCGGGCCTGGCCTCTTTACGGGTTATGGCCCTTGCGTGCCTTGAATTA
CTTCCACCTGGCTGCAGTACGTGATTCTTGATCCCGAGCTTCGGGTTGGAAGTGGGTGGGAGAGTTCGAG
GCCTTGCGCTTAAGGAGCCCCTTCGCCTCGTGCTTGAGTTGAGGCCTGGCCTGGGCGCTGGGGCCGCCGC
GTGCGAATCTGGTGGCACCTTCGCGCCTGTCTCGCTGCTTTCGATAAGTCTCTAGCCATTTAAAATTTTT
GATGACCTGCTGCGACGCTTTTTTTCTGGCAAGATAGTCTTGTAAATGCGGGCCAAGATCTGCACACTGG
TATTTCGGTTTTTGGGGCCGCGGGCGGCGACGGGGCCCGTGCGTCCCAGCGCACATGTTCGGCGAGGCGG
GGCCTGCGAGCGCGGCCACCGAGAATCGGACGGGGGTAGTCTCAAGCTGGCCGGCCTGCTCTGGTGCCTG
GCCTCGCGCCGCCGTGTATCGCCCCGCCCTGGGCGGCAAGGCTGGCCCGGTCGGCACCAGTTGCGTGAGC
GGAAAGATGGCCGCTTCCCGGCCCTGCTGCAGGGAGCTCAAAATGGAGGACGCGGCGCTCGGGAGAGCGG
GCGGGTGAGTCACCCACACAAAGGAAAAGGGCCTTTCCGTCCTCAGCCGTCGCTTCATGTGACTCCACGG
AGTACCGGGCGCCGTCCAGGCACCTCGATTAGTTCTCGAGCTTTTGGAGTACGTCGTCTTTAGGTTGGGG
GGAGGGGTTTTATGCGATGGAGTTTCCCCACACTGAGTGGGTGGAGACTGAAGTTAGGCCAGCTTGGCAC
TTGATGTAATTCTCCTTGGAATTTGCCCTTTTTGAGTTTGGATCTTGGTTCATTCTCAAGCCTCAGACAG
TGGTTCAAAGTTTTTTTCTTCCATTTCAGGTGTCGTGAGGCTAGCACCGCCACCATGATCCGGGGCTTCG
AGGCGCCCATGGCGGAGAACCCGCCGCCGCCGCCGCCGCCCGTCATCTTCTGCCACGACTCCCCGAAGCG
GGTGCTGGTGTCGGTCATCAGGACGACCCCGATCAAGCCAACGTGCGGCGGTGGAGGGGAGCCGGAGCCG
CCGCCGCCGCTCATCCCCACCAGCCCCGGCTTCAGCGACTTCATGGTGTACCCGTGGCGCTGGGGCGAGA
ACGCACACAACGTGACGCTCAGCCCTGGGGCCGCGGGGGCCGCCGCCTCGGCCGCCCTGCCTGCAGCCGC
AGCCGCCGAGCACTCGGGGCTTCGTGGCCGGGGCGCGCCCCCGCCCGCCGCCTCGGCCTCCGCCGCCGCC
TCGGGAGGTGAGGACGAGGAGGAAGCGAGCAGCCCAGACAGCGGCCACCTCAAGGATGGAATCCGACGTG
GTAGGCCCAGAGCAGATACTGTCCGCGATTTAATAAATGAAGGAGAGCATTCATCCAGCAGAATCCGTTG
TAACATCTGTAATAGGGTGTTTCCACGGGAGAAATCGCTCCAGGCTCACAAAAGGACTCATACAGGTGAG
AGGCCCTATCTGTGTGACTATCCAGACTGTGGAAAAGCCTTTGTTCAAAGTGGACAGCTCAAAACACATC
AGCGTCTTCACACCGGAGAGAAACCTTTTGTTTGTTCAGAAAATGGCTGCCTGAGCAGATTCACCCATGC
AAACCGCCACTGTCCGAAGCACCCCTACGCCAGGCTGAAGAGAGAGGAGCCCACGGACACACTCAGCAAA
CATCAGGCTGCCGACAACAAGGCCGCGGCCGAGTGGCTGGCGAGGTATTGGGAAATGAGAGAGCAGCGCA
CCCCCACTTTGAAAGGCAAGCTGGTTCAGAAGGCTGATCAGGAGCAGCAGGACCCTCTGGAATACCTTCA
GTCTGATGAAGAGGACGACGAGAAGAGAGGGGCCCAGCGCCGGCTGCAGGAGCAGCGGGAGCGCCTGCAT
GGAGCCCTCGCGCTCATAGAGCTTGCCAACCTGACTGGGGCGCCACTCCGACAGTAGTAATGAACTAGTC
CGTAACTTGAAAGTATTTCGATTTCTTGGCTTTATATATCTTGTGGAAAGGACGAGCGAACTCGAACTTT
CGAGTGCTAACGCGTTAAGTCGACAATCAACCTCTGGATTACAAAATTTGTGAAAGATTGACTGGTATTC
TTAACTATGTTGCTCCTTTTACGCTATGTGGATACGCTGCTTTAATGCCTTTGTATCATGCTATTGCTTC
CCGTATGGCTTTCATTTTCTCCTCCTTGTATAAATCCTGGTTGCTGTCTCTTTATGAGGAGTTGTGGCCC
GTTGTCAGGCAACGTGGCGTGGTGTGCACTGTGTTTGCTGACGCAACCCCCACTGGTTGGGGCATTGCCA
CCACCTGTCAGCTCCTTTCCGGGACTTTCGCTTTCCCCCTCCCTATTGCCACGGCGGAACTCATCGCCGC
CTGCCTTGCCCGCTGCTGGACAGGGGCTCGGCTGTTGGGCACTGACAATTCCGTGGTGTTGTCGGGGAAA
TCATCGTCCTTTCCTTGGCTGCTCGCCTGTGTTGCCACCTGGATTCTGCGCGGGACGTCCTTCTGCTACG
TCCCTTCGGCCCTCAATCCAGCGGACCTTCCTTCCCGCGGCCTGCTGCCGGCTCTGCGGCCTCTTCCGCG
TCTTCGCCTTCGCCCTCAGACGAGTCGGATCTCCCTTTGGGCCGCCTCCCCGCGTCGACTTTAAGACCAA
TGACTTACAAGGCAGCTGTAGATCTTAGCCACTTTTTAAAAGAAAAGGGGGGACTGGAAGGGCTAATTCA
CTCCCAACGAAGACAAGATCTGCTTTTTGCTTGTACTGGGTCTCTCTGGTTAGACCAGATCTGAGCCTGG
GAGCTCTCTGGCTAACTAGGGAACCCACTGCTTAAGCCTCAATAAAGCTTGCCTTGAGTGCTTCAAGTAG
TGTGTGCCCGTCTGTTGTGTGACTCTGGTAACTAGAGATCCCTCAGACCCTTTTAGTCAGTGTGGAAAAT
CTCTAGCAGTACGTATAGTAGTTCATGTCATCTTATTATTCAGTATTTATAACTTGCAAAGAAATGAATA
TCAGAGAGTGAGAGGAACTTGTTTATTGCAGCTTATAATGGTTACAAATAAAGCAATAGCATCACAAATT
TCACAAATAAAGCATTTTTTTCACTGCATTCTAGTTGTGGTTTGTCCAAACTCATCAATGTATCTTATCA
TGTCTGGCTCTAGCTATCCCGCCCCTAACTCCGCCCATCCCGCCCCTAACTCCGCCCAGTTCCGCCCATT
CTCCGCCCCATGGCTGACTAATTTTTTTTATTTATGCAGAGGCCGAGGCCGCCTCGGCCTCTGAGCTATT
CCAGAAGTAGTGAGGAGGCTTTTTTGGAGGCCTAGGGACGTACCCAATTCGCCCTATAGTGAGTCGTATT
ACGCGCGCTCACTGGCCGTCGTTTTACAACGTCGTGACTGGGAAAACCCTGGCGTTACCCAACTTAATCG
CCTTGCAGCACATCCCCCTTTCGCCAGCTGGCGTAATAGCGAAGAGGCCCGCACCGATCGCCCTTCCCAA
CAGTTGCGCAGCCTGAATGGCGAATGGG
[124 nt withheld, positions 6749-6872]
C
[91 nt withheld, positions 6874-6964]
A
[49 nt withheld, positions 6966-7014]
CCTTTGACGTTGGAGTCCACGTTCTTT
[37 nt withheld, positions 7042-7078]
ACCCTATCTCGGTCTATTCTTTTGATTTATAAGGGATTTTGCCGATTTCGGCCTATTGGTTAAAAAATGA
GCTGATTTAACAAAAATTTAACGCGAATTTTAACAAAATATTAACGCTTACAATTTAGGTGGCACTTTTC
GGGGAAATGTGCGCGGAACCCCTATTTGTTTATTTTTCTAAATACATTCAAATATGTATCCGCTCATGAG
ACAATAACCCTGATAAATGCTTCAATAATATTGAAAAAGGAAGAGTATGAGTATTCAACATTTCCGTGTC
GCCCTTATTCCCTTTTTTGCGGCATTTTGCCTTCCTGTTTTTGCTCACCCAGAAACGCTGGTGAAAGTAA
AAGATGCTGAAGATCAGTTGGGTGCACGAGTGGGTTACATCGAACTGGATCTCAACAGCGGTAAGATCCT
TGAGAGTTTTCGCCCCGAAGAACGTTTTCCAATGATGAGCACTTTTAAAGTTCTGCTATGTGGCGCGGTA
TTATCCCGTATTGACGCCGGGCAAGAGCAACTCGGTCGCCGCATACACTATTCTCAGAATGACTTGGTTG
AGTACTCACCAGTCACAGAAAAGCATCTTACGGATGGCATGACAGTAAGAGAATTATGCAGTGCTGCCAT
AACCATGAGTGATAACACTGCGGCCAACTTACTTCTGACAACGATCGGAGGACCGAAGGAGCTAACCGCT
TTTTTGCACAACATGGGGGATCATGTAACTCGCCTTGATCGTTGGGAACCGGAGCTGAATGAAGCCATAC
CAAACGACGAGCGTGACACCACGATGCCTGTAGCAATGGCAACAACGTTGCGCAAACTATTAACTGGCGA
ACTACTTACTCTAGCTTCCCGGCAACAATTAATAGACTGGATGGAGGCGGATAAAGTTGCAGGACCACTT
CTGCGCTCGGCCCTTCCGGCTGGCTGGTTTATTGCTGATAAATCTGGAGCCGGTGAGCGTGGGTCTCGCG
GTATCATTGCAGCACTGGGGCCAGATGGTAAGCCCTCCCGTATCGTAGTTATCTACACGACGGGGAGTCA
GGCAACTATGGATGAACGAAATAGACAGATCGCTGAGATAGGTGCCTCACTGATTAAGCATTGGTAACTG
TCAGACCAAGTTTACTCATATATACTTTAGATTGATTTAAAACTTCATTTTTAATTTAAAAGGATCTAGG
TGAAGATCCTTTTTGATAATCTCATGACCAAAATCCCTTAACGTGAGTTTTCGTTCCACTGAGCGTCAGA
CCCCGTAGAAAAGATCAAAGGATCTTCTTGAGATCCTTTTTTTCTGCGCGTAATCTGCTGCTTGCAAACA
AAAAAACCACCGCTACCAGCGGTGGTTTGTTTGCCGGATCAAGAGCTACCAACTCTTTTTCCGAAGGTAA
CTGGCTTCAGCAGAGCGCAGATACCAAATACTGTTCTTCTAGTGTAGCCGTAGTTAGGCCACCACTTCAA
GAACTCTGTAGCACCGCCTACATACCTCGCTCTGCTAATCCTGTTACCAGTGGCTGCTGCCAGTGGCGAT
AAGTCGTGTCTTACCGGGTTGGACTCAAGACGATAGTTACCGGATAAGGCGCAGCGGTCGGGCTGAACGG
GGGGTTCGTGCACACAGCCCAGCTTGGAGCGAACGACCTACACCGAACTGAGATACCTACAGCGTGAGCT
ATGAGAAAGCGCCACGCTTCCCGAAGGGAGAAAGGCGGACAGGTATCCGGTAAGCGGCAGGGTCGGAACA
GGAGAGCGCACGAGGGAGCTTCCAGGGGGAAACGCCTGGTATCTTTATAGTCCTGTCGGGTTTCGCCACC
TCTGACTTGAGCGTCGATTTTTGTGATGCTCGTCAGGGGGGCGGAGCCTATGGAAAAACGCCAGCAACGC
GGCCTTTTTACGGTTCCTGGCCTTTTGCTGGCCTTTTGCTCACATGTTCTTTCCTGCGTTATCCCCTGAT
TCTGTGGATAACCGTATTACCGCCTTTGAGTGAGCTGATACCGCTCGCCGCAGCCGAACGACCGAGCGCA
GCGAGTCAGTGAGCGAGGAAGCGGAAGAGCGCCCAATACGCAAACCGCCTCTCCCCGCGCGTTGGCCGAT
TCATTAATGCAGCTGGCACGACAGGTTTCCCGACTGGAAAGCGGGCAGTGAGCGCAACGCAATTAATGTG
AGTTAGCTCACTCATTAGGCACCCCAGGCTTTACACTTTATGCTTCCGGCTCGTATGTTGTGTGGAATTG
TGAGCGGATAACAATTTCACACAGGAAACAGCTATGACCATGATTACGCCAAGCGCGCAATTAACCCTCA
CTAAAGGGAACAAAAGCTGGAGCTGCAAGC
Features (pLannotate 1.2.2; 31 found; start..end, strand, type, name):
      5..231     +  promoter       RSV promoter: Rous sarcoma virus enhancer/promoter
    232..412     +  LTR            5' LTR (truncated): truncated 5' long terminal repeat (LTR) from HIV-1
    459..584     +  misc_feature   HIV-1 Ψ: packaging signal of human immunodeficiency virus type 1
    568..931     +  CDS            HIV-1 gag (fragment): gag protein from human immunodeficiency virus 1; gag
   1077..1310    +  misc_feature   RRE: The Rev response element (RRE) of HIV-1 allows for Rev-dependent mRNA export from the nucleus to the cytoplasm.
   1687..1713    +  CDS            Rev (fragment): human immunodeficiency virus 1 (HIV-1) Rev protein; rev; enhances nuclear export of unspliced and incompletely spliced viral mRNAs
   1720..1743    +  promoter       SV40 promoter (fragment): SV40 early promoter
   1744..1815    +  promoter       SV40 promoter (fragment): SV40 enhancer and early promoter
   1839..1974    +  rep_origin     SV40 ori: SV40 origin of replication
   2020..2616    +  CDS            PuroR (fragment): puromycin N-acetyltransferase; pac from Streptomyces; confers resistance to puromycin
   2665..2782    +  misc_feature   cPPT/CTS: central polypurine tract and central termination sequence of HIV-1
   2847..2913    +  CDS            small t antigen (fragment): SV40 (simian virus 40) small t antigen
   2920..4098    +  promoter       EF-1α promoter: strong constitutive promoter for human elongation factor EF-1α
   4115..5164    +  CDS            ZNF367: ZN367_HUMAN - Also known as ZFF29. Experimental evidence at protein level: Swiss-Prot protein existence level 1. Transcriptional activator. Isoform 1 may be involved in transcriptional activation of erythroid genes. From Homo sapiens (Human).
   5180..5233    +  promoter       U6 promoter (fragment): RNA polymerase III promoter for human U6 snRNA
   5275..5863    +  misc_feature   WPRE: woodchuck hepatitis virus posttranscriptional regulatory element
   5914..5933    +  misc_feature   cPPT/CTS (fragment): central polypurine tract and central termination sequence of HIV-1
   5935..6168    +  LTR            3' LTR (ΔU3): self-inactivating 3' long terminal repeat (LTR) from HIV-1
   6246..6367    +  polyA_signal   SV40 poly(A) signal: SV40 polyadenylation signal
   6407..6542    +  rep_origin     SV40 ori: SV40 origin of replication
   6563..6581    -  promoter       T7 promoter: promoter for bacteriophage T7 RNA polymerase
   6589..6744    +  CDS            lacZα (fragment): LacZα fragment of β-galactosidase; lacZ fragment
   6749..7177    +  rep_origin     f1 ori (sequence partly withheld): f1 bacteriophage origin of replication; arrow indicates direction of (+) strand synthesis
   7230..7334    +  promoter       AmpR promoter: bla
   7335..8195    +  CDS            AmpR: β-lactamase; bla; confers resistance to ampicillin, carbenicillin, and related antibiotics
   8366..8954    +  rep_origin     ori: high-copy-number ColE1/pMB1/pBR322/pUC origin of replication
   9137..9229    +  CDS            lacI (fragment): lac repressor; lacI; The lac repressor binds to the lac operator to inhibit transcription in E. coli. This inhibition can be relieved by adding lactose or isopropyl-β-D-thiogalactopyranoside (IPTG).
   9242..9263    +  protein_bind   CAP binding site: CAP binding activates transcription in the presence of cAMP. E. coli catabolite activator protein
   9278..9308    +  promoter       lac promoter: promoter for the E. coli lac operon
   9316..9332    +  protein_bind   lac operator: The lac repressor binds to the lac operator to inhibit transcription in E. coli. This inhibition can be relieved by adding lactose or isopropyl-β-D-thiogalactopyranoside (IPTG). lac repressor encoded by lacI
   9377..9395    +  promoter       T3 promoter: promoter for bacteriophage T3 RNA polymerase
