[The description below was written by a language model from this plasmid's Addgene catalogue record and pLannotate feature annotations shown in this document.]
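Description:
TFORF1387 is a third-generation-style, self-inactivating lentiviral expression plasmid built on the pLX_TRC317 backbone and carrying the human transcription factor ZNF367 (also known as ZFF29). It belongs to a barcoded transcription factor ORF collection in which each ORF is paired with a unique 24-bp barcode, so that individual factors can be identified by sequencing in pooled overexpression screens, such as those aimed at directed differentiation. In bacteria the plasmid is maintained through a high-copy ColE1/pUC-type origin and selected with ampicillin via the β-lactamase gene. An f1 origin and remnants of a lac/T7/T3 cloning region are also present in the backbone. The depositor notes that the plasmid can recombine, which is common for LTR-containing vectors.

The viral genome is transcribed from an RSV promoter fused to a truncated HIV-1 5' LTR. This is followed by the Ψ packaging signal with a partial gag sequence and by the RRE for Rev-dependent nuclear export. The genome ends in a ΔU3 3' LTR that inactivates LTR promoter activity after integration, with an SV40 polyadenylation signal downstream. Two expression units sit within this frame. An SV40 early promoter/origin region drives puromycin N-acetyltransferase for selection of transduced mammalian cells. After a cPPT/CTS element, which aids nuclear import of the viral genome, the strong constitutive EF-1α promoter drives the ZNF367 coding sequence. A WPRE downstream of the ORF enhances transcript stability and expression. The barcode is not annotated in the feature table. The short region between the ORF and the WPRE, which contains a fragment matching the U6 promoter, is a plausible location for it, but the record does not confirm this.
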