Addgene plasmid #143796: TFORF1387
Purpose: Lentiviral vector for overexpressing transcription factor ORFs with unique 24-bp barcodes. Barcodes facilitate identification of transcription factors in pooled screens.
Depositing lab: Feng Zhang. Depositing organization: Broad Institute. Publication: A transcription factor atlas of directed differentiation. Joung J, Ma S, Tay T, Geiger-Schuller KR, Kirchgatterer PC, Verdine VK, Guo B, Arias-Garcia MA, Allen WE, Singh A, Kuksenko O, Abudayyeh OO, Gootenberg JS, Fu Z, Macrae RK, Buenrostro JD, Regev A, Zhang F. Cell. 2023 Jan 5;186(1):209-229.e26. doi: 10.1016/j.cell.2022.11.026. PubMed 36608654.
Backbone
  Vector backbone: pLX_TRC317
  Backbone manufacturer: Broad Institute Genetic Perturbation Platform
  Backbone size w/o insert (bp): 8264
  Vector type: Mammalian Expression, Lentiviral
  Selectable markers: Puromycin
Growth in bacteria
  Bacterial resistance: Ampicillin, 100 μg/mL
  Growth temperature: 37°C
  Growth strain: NEB Stable
  Copy number: High Copy
Gene/Insert
  Gene/Insert name: ZNF367
  Species: H. sapiens (human)
  Insert size (bp): 1154
  Entrez Gene: ZNF367 (a.k.a. ZFF29, CDC14B, FLJ33970)
  Promoter: EF1a
  Cloning method: Unknown
  Sequencing primers: 5′ GGGTGGAGACTGAAGTTAGGCCAG; 3′ CACATAGCGTAAAAGGAGCAACATAG
Terms and licenses: Academic/Nonprofit Terms; Industry Terms: Not Available to Industry
Depositor comments: NM_153695,ENST00000375256 . The transcription factor ORF portion of this plasmid was synthesized by Genewiz. Please test multiple small colonies in case of plasmid recombination. To make this collection available in a timely manner, a portion of this collection was not fully sequenced by Addgene. If an Addgene verified full plasmid sequence is not available, please contact us prior to placing an order to request the full sequence.
How to cite: TFORF1387 was a gift from Feng Zhang (Addgene plasmid # 143796 ; http://n2t.net/addgene:143796 ; RRID:Addgene_143796)
