>Addgene plasmid #143796 | TFORF1387 | depositor partial sequence | sequence record 283515 | Insert
ACCGCCACCATGATCCGGGGCTTCGAGGCGCCCATGGCGGAGAACCCGCCGCCGCCGCCGCCGCCCGTCA
TCTTCTGCCACGACTCCCCGAAGCGGGTGCTGGTGTCGGTCATCAGGACGACCCCGATCAAGCCAACGTG
CGGCGGTGGAGGGGAGCCGGAGCCGCCGCCGCCGCTCATCCCCACCAGCCCCGGCTTCAGCGACTTCATG
GTGTACCCGTGGCGCTGGGGCGAGAACGCACACAACGTGACGCTCAGCCCTGGGGCCGCGGGGGCCGCCG
CCTCGGCCGCCCTGCCTGCAGCCGCAGCCGCCGAGCACTCGGGGCTTCGTGGCCGGGGCGCGCCCCCGCC
CGCCGCCTCGGCCTCCGCCGCCGCCTCGGGAGGTGAGGACGAGGAGGAAGCGAGCAGCCCAGACAGCGGC
CACCTCAAGGATGGAATCCGACGTGGTAGGCCCAGAGCAGATACTGTCCGCGATTTAATAAATGAAGGAG
AGCATTCATCCAGCAGAATCCGTTGTAACATCTGTAATAGGGTGTTTCCACGGGAGAAATCGCTCCAGGC
TCACAAAAGGACTCATACAGGTGAGAGGCCCTATCTGTGTGACTATCCAGACTGTGGAAAAGCCTTTGTT
CAAAGTGGACAGCTCAAAACACATCAGCGTCTTCACACCGGAGAGAAACCTTTTGTTTGTTCAGAAAATG
GCTGCCTGAGCAGATTCACCCATGCAAACCGCCACTGTCCGAAGCACCCCTACGCCAGGCTGAAGAGAGA
GGAGCCCACGGACACACTCAGCAAACATCAGGCTGCCGACAACAAGGCCGCGGCCGAGTGGCTGGCGAGG
TATTGGGAAATGAGAGAGCAGCGCACCCCCACTTTGAAAGGCAAGCTGGTTCAGAAGGCTGATCAGGAGC
AGCAGGACCCTCTGGAATACCTTCAGTCTGATGAAGAGGACGACGAGAAGAGAGGGGCCCAGCGCCGGCT
GCAGGAGCAGCGGGAGCGCCTGCATGGAGCCCTCGCGCTCATAGAGCTTGCCAACCTGACTGGGGCGCCA
CTCCGACAGTAGTAATGAACTAGTCCGTAACTTGAAAGTATTTCGATTTCTTGGCTTTATATATCTTGTG
GAAAGGACGAGCGAACTCGAACTTTCGAGTGCTA
