>Addgene plasmid #143796 | TFORF1387 | depositor partial sequence | sequence record 283516 | Barcode
GCGAACTCGAACTTTCGAGTGCTA
